Addgene plasmid #223533: pCHMP3-NS3-Blue
Purpose: Mammalian expression of CHMP3 fused to the hepatitis C virus protease NS3 through a short linker containing the NS3 cleavage site, along with a blue fluorescent protein.
Depositing lab: Winfried Weissenhorn. Depositing organization: Institut de Biologie Structurale. Publication: An Inducible ESCRT-III Inhibition Tool to Control HIV-1 Budding. Wang H, Gallet B, Moriscot C, Pezet M, Chatellard C, Kleman JP, Gottlinger H, Weissenhorn W, Boscheron C. Viruses. 2023 Nov 22;15(12):2289. doi: 10.3390/v15122289. PubMed 38140530.
Backbone
  Vector backbone: pCDNA 3.1
  Backbone size w/o insert (bp): 5428
  Total vector size (bp): 7547
  Vector type: Mammalian Expression
  Selectable markers: Neomycin (select with G418)
Growth in bacteria
  Bacterial resistance: Ampicillin, 100 μg/mL
  Growth temperature: 37°C
  Growth strain: DH5alpha
  Copy number: High Copy
Gene/Insert
  Gene/Insert name: CHMP3
  Species: H. sapiens (human)
  Insert size (bp): 2151
  Entrez Gene: CHMP3 (a.k.a. CGI-149, NEDF, VPS24)
  Promoter: CMV
  Tag / fusion protein: NS3 Hepatitis C protease (C terminal on insert); mTurquoise (C terminal on insert)
  Cloning method: Other
  Sequencing primers: 5′ pCDNA3_for, CMVfor, pEGFPN1for; 3′ pCDNA3_rev, pCR3.1-BGHrev
Resource information
  A portion of this plasmid was derived from a plasmid made by: ThermoFisher Gen'art
Terms and licenses: Academic/Nonprofit Terms; Industry Terms: Not Available to Industry
How to cite: pCHMP3-NS3-Blue was a gift from Winfried Weissenhorn (Addgene plasmid # 223533 ; http://n2t.net/addgene:223533 ; RRID:Addgene_223533)
