[The description below was written by a language model from this plasmid's Addgene catalogue record and pLannotate feature annotations shown in this document.]
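Description:
pCHMP3-NS3-Blue is a mammalian expression plasmid built on the pcDNA3.1 backbone. It is maintained in E. coli through a high-copy ColE1/pUC-type origin with an ampicillin resistance gene (β-lactamase under its own promoter), and also carries an f1 phage origin. For selection in mammalian cells, an SV40 early promoter drives the neomycin phosphotransferase gene followed by an SV40 polyadenylation signal, allowing G418 selection of stable transfectants. The catalogue lists a total size of 7547 bp, while the sequenced record is 7609 nt. The short annotations for an HIV-1 LTR, ble, lacI and bom are only fragments and look like backbone remnants rather than functional parts.

The payload is a single open reading frame transcribed from the CMV immediate-early enhancer/promoter and terminated by the bovine growth hormone poly(A) signal, with a T7 promoter just upstream of the coding region. Human CHMP3 (VPS24), a core ESCRT-III subunit, sits at the N-terminus. It is joined through a short linker containing an NS3 cleavage site to the hepatitis C virus NS3 protease, which the feature table detects as a fragment of the genotype 1a polyprotein. After a small multiple cloning site remnant comes a cyan-blue fluorescent protein, listed as mTurquoise in the catalogue and annotated as mTurquoise2.

By general logic of this design, active NS3 would cut the linker and release CHMP3, whereas blocking the protease would leave the bulky C-terminal fusion intact, though the record does not name an inhibitor. The associated publication describes the system as an inducible ESCRT-III inhibition tool for controlling HIV-1 budding, and the fluorescent protein marks expressing cells.
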