Features (pLannotate 1.2.2; 23 found; start..end, strand, type, name):
     28..80      -  misc_feature   bom (fragment): basis of mobility region from pBR322
    235..614     +  enhancer       CMV enhancer: human cytomegalovirus immediate early enhancer
    615..818     +  promoter       CMV promoter: human cytomegalovirus (CMV) immediate early promoter
    814..847     +  LTR            5' LTR (truncated) (fragment): truncated 5' long terminal repeat (LTR) from HIV-1
    863..881     +  promoter       T7 promoter: promoter for bacteriophage T7 RNA polymerase
    917..1582    +  CDS            CHMP3: CHMP3_HUMAN - Also known as CGI149, NEDF, VPS24. Experimental evidence at protein level: Swiss-Prot protein existence level 1. Probable core component of the endosomal sorting required for transport complex III (ESCRT-III) which is involved in multivesicular bodies (MVBs) formation and sorting of endosomal cargo proteins into MVBs. MVBs contain intraluminal vesicles (ILVs) that are generated by invagination and scission from the limiting membrane of the endosome and mostly are delivered to lysosomes enabling degradation of membrane proteins, such as stimulated growth factor receptors, lysosoma
   1772..2305    +  CDS            POLG_HCV1 (fragment): Experimental evidence at protein level: Swiss-Prot protein existence level 1. [RNA-directed RNA polymerase]: RNA-dependent RNA polymerase that performs primer-template recognition and RNA synthesis during viral replication. From Hepatitis C virus genotype 1a (isolate 1) (HCV).
   2359..2424    +  misc_feature   MCS: multiple cloning site
   2438..3157    +  CDS            mTurquoise2: enhanced monomeric variant of CFP (Goedhart et al., 2012) mammalian codon-optimized
   3206..3430    +  polyA_signal   bGH poly(A) signal: bovine growth hormone polyadenylation signal
   3434..3455    +  promoter       SV40 promoter (fragment): SV40 enhancer and early promoter
   3476..3904    +  rep_origin     f1 ori (sequence partly withheld): f1 bacteriophage origin of replication; arrow indicates direction of (+) strand synthesis
   3918..4247    +  promoter       SV40 promoter: SV40 enhancer and early promoter
   4314..5105    +  CDS            neo: KKA2_KLEPN - Also known as kan, nptII. Experimental evidence at protein level: Swiss-Prot protein existence level 1. Resistance to kanamycin, neomycin, paromomycin, ribostamycin, butirosin and gentamicin B. From Klebsiella pneumoniae.
   5129..5287    +  CDS            ble (fragment): BLE_KLEPN - Experimental evidence at protein level: Swiss-Prot protein existence level 1. Binding protein with a strong affinity to the bleomycin family of antibiotics. Binds to CL990; an antimitotic-antibiotic compound. From Klebsiella pneumoniae.
   5282..5403    +  polyA_signal   SV40 poly(A) signal: SV40 polyadenylation signal
   5476..5492    -  protein_bind   lac operator: The lac repressor binds to the lac operator to inhibit transcription in E. coli. This inhibition can be relieved by adding lactose or isopropyl-β-D-thiogalactopyranoside (IPTG). lac repressor encoded by lacI
   5500..5530    -  promoter       lac promoter: promoter for the E. coli lac operon
   5545..5566    -  protein_bind   CAP binding site: CAP binding activates transcription in the presence of cAMP. E. coli catabolite activator protein
   5579..5671    -  CDS            lacI (fragment): lac repressor; lacI; The lac repressor binds to the lac operator to inhibit transcription in E. coli. This inhibition can be relieved by adding lactose or isopropyl-β-D-thiogalactopyranoside (IPTG).
   5854..6442    -  rep_origin     ori: high-copy-number ColE1/pMB1/pBR322/pUC origin of replication
   6613..7473    -  CDS            AmpR: β-lactamase; bla; confers resistance to ampicillin, carbenicillin, and related antibiotics
   7474..7578    -  promoter       AmpR promoter: bla
>Addgene plasmid #223533 | pCHMP3-NS3-Blue | addgene full sequence | sequence record 443364 | Addgene NGS Result
GACGGATCGGGAGATCTCCCGATCCCCTATGGTGCACTCTCAGTACAATCTGCTCTGATGCCGCATAGTT
AAGCCAGTATCTGCTCCCTGCTTGTGTGTTGGAGGTCGCTGAGTAGTGCGCGAGCAAAATTTAAGCTACA
ACAAGGCAAGGCTTGACCGACAATTGCATGAAGAATCTGCTTAGGGTTAGGCGTTTTGCGCTGCTTCGCG
ATGTACGGGCCAGATATACGCGTTGACATTGATTATTGACTAGTTATTAATAGTAATCAATTACGGGGTC
ATTAGTTCATAGCCCATATATGGAGTTCCGCGTTACATAACTTACGGTAAATGGCCCGCCTGGCTGACCG
CCCAACGACCCCCGCCCATTGACGTCAATAATGACGTATGTTCCCATAGTAACGCCAATAGGGACTTTCC
ATTGACGTCAATGGGTGGAGTATTTACGGTAAACTGCCCACTTGGCAGTACATCAAGTGTATCATATGCC
AAGTACGCCCCCTATTGACGTCAATGACGGTAAATGGCCCGCCTGGCATTATGCCCAGTACATGACCTTA
TGGGACTTTCCTACTTGGCAGTACATCTACGTATTAGTCATCGCTATTACCATGGTGATGCGGTTTTGGC
AGTACATCAATGGGCGTGGATAGCGGTTTGACTCACGGGGATTTCCAAGTCTCCACCCCATTGACGTCAA
TGGGAGTTTGTTTTGGCACCAAAATCAACGGGACTTTCCAAAATGTCGTAACAACTCCGCCCCATTGACG
CAAATGGGCGGTAGGCGTGTACGGTGGGAGGTCTATATAAGCAGAGCTCTCTGGCTAACTAGAGAACCCA
CTGCTTACTGGCTTATCGAAATTAATACGACTCACTATAGGGAGACCCAAGCTGGCTAGCGTTTAAACTT
AAGCTTATGGGCCTGTTCGGCAAGACCCAAGAGAAGCCTCCTAAAGAACTGGTCAACGAGTGGTCCCTGA
AGATCCGGAAAGAAATGAGAGTGGTGGACCGGCAGATCCGGGACATCCAGCGCGAAGAGGAAAAAGTGAA
GCGGAGCGTGAAGGACGCCGCCAAGAAAGGCCAGAAAGACGTGTGTATCGTGCTGGCCAAAGAGATGATC
CGCAGCAGAAAGGCCGTGTCCAAGCTGTACGCCAGCAAGGCCCACATGAACAGCGTGCTGATGGGCATGA
AGAACCAGCTGGCCGTGCTGAGAGTGGCCGGCTCTCTGCAGAAAAGCACCGAAGTGATGAAGGCCATGCA
GAGCCTGGTCAAGATCCCCGAGATCCAGGCCACCATGCGCGAGCTGAGCAAAGAAATGATGAAGGCTGGC
ATCATCGAGGAAATGCTCGAGGACACCTTCGAGAGCATGGACGACCAAGAGGAAATGGAAGAGGAAGCCG
AGATGGAAATCGACCGGATCCTGTTCGAGATCACCGCTGGCGCTCTGGGCAAAGCCCCTAGCAAAGTGAC
AGATGCCCTGCCTGAGCCTGAACCTCCTGGTGCTATGGCCGCCTCTGAGGACGAGGAAGAAGAGGAAGAG
GCCCTGGAAGCCATGCAGTCCAGACTGGCCACACTGAGATCTGGCGGCAGCACCGGCAATTGGAGCCATC
CTCAGTTCGAGAAAGGCAGCGGCTCCTGCCAAGAGTTCGATGAGATGGAAGAGTGCAGCCAGCATCTGCC
TGGCGCTGGATCTTCTGGCGGATCTCACATGGCCTCCATGAAGAAAAAGGGCAGCGTGGTCATCGTGGGC
AGAATCAACCTGAGCGGCGATACCGCCTACGCTCAGCAGACAAGAGGCGAGGAAGGCTGCCAAGAAACCA
GCCAGACAGGCCGGGACAAGAACCAGGTGGAAGGCGAGGTGCAGATCGTGTCTACAGCTACCCAGACCTT
CCTGGCCACCAGCATCAATGGCGTGCTGTGGACAGTGTATCACGGCGCTGGCACCAGAACAATCGCCTCT
CCAAAGGGCCCCGTGACACAGATGTACACCAATGTGGACAAAGATCTGGTGGGTTGGCAGGCACCGCAAG
GCAGCCGTAGCCTGACGCCGTGCACCTGTGGCAGTTCCGATCTGTATCTGGTTACCCGCCATGCGGACGT
GATTCCGGTTCGTCGCCGTGGCGATAGTCGTGGTTCCCTGCTGTCACCGCGCCCGATCTCGTACCTGAAA
GGTTCATCGGGTGGTCCGCTGCTGTGCCCGGCAGGTCACGCAGTTGGTATTTTTCGTGCAGCAGTCAGCA
CCCGCGGCGTGGCTAAAGCGGTTGATTTCATCCCGGTGGAATCCCTGGAAACCACGATGCGTTCTGGCAG
CGGCGACTACAAAGACGATGATGATAAATCCTCCGGCTCCGGCAGCGCTCCGGACTCAGATCTCGAGCTC
AAGCTTCGAATTCTGCAGTCGACGGTACCGCGGGCCCGGGATCCACCGGTCGCCACCATGGTGAGCAAGG
GCGAGGAGCTGTTCACCGGGGTGGTGCCCATCCTGGTCGAGCTGGACGGCGACGTAAACGGCCACAAGTT
CAGCGTGTCCGGCGAGGGCGAGGGCGATGCCACCTACGGCAAGCTGACCCTGAAGTTCATCTGCACCACC
GGCAAGCTGCCCGTGCCCTGGCCCACCCTCGTGACCACCCTGTCCTGGGGCGTGCAGTGCTTCGCCCGCT
ACCCCGACCACATGAAGCAGCACGACTTCTTCAAGTCCGCCATGCCCGAAGGCTACGTCCAGGAGCGCAC
CATCTTCTTCAAGGACGACGGCAACTACAAGACCCGCGCCGAGGTGAAGTTCGAGGGCGACACCCTGGTG
AACCGCATCGAGCTGAAGGGCATCGACTTCAAGGAGGACGGCAACATCCTGGGGCACAAGCTGGAGTACA
ACTACTTTAGCGACAACGTCTATATCACCGCCGACAAGCAGAAGAACGGCATCAAGGCCAACTTCAAGAT
CCGCCACAACATCGAGGACGGCGGCGTGCAGCTCGCCGACCACTACCAGCAGAACACCCCCATCGGCGAC
GGCCCCGTGCTGCTGCCCGACAACCACTACCTGAGCACCCAGTCCAAGCTGAGCAAAGACCCCAACGAGA
AGCGCGATCACATGGTCCTGCTGGAGTTCGTGACCGCCGCCGGGATCACTCTCGGCATGGACGAGCTGTA
CAAGTAAGCGGCCGCGACTCTAGAGGGCCCGTTTAAACCCGCTGATCAGCCTCGACTGTGCCTTCTAGTT
GCCAGCCATCTGTTGTTTGCCCCTCCCCCGTGCCTTCCTTGACCCTGGAAGGTGCCACTCCCACTGTCCT
TTCCTAATAAAATGAGGAAATTGCATCGCATTGTCTGAGTAGGTGTCATTCTATTCTGGGGGGTGGGGTG
GGGCAGGACAGCAAGGGGGAGGATTGGGAAGACAATAGCAGGCATGCTGGGGATGCGGTGGGCTCTATGG
CTTCTGAGGCGGAAAGAACCAGCTGGGGCTCTAGGGGGTATCCCC
[124 nt withheld, positions 3476-3599]
C
[91 nt withheld, positions 3601-3691]
A
[49 nt withheld, positions 3693-3741]
CCTTTGACGTTGGAGTCCACGTTCTTT
[37 nt withheld, positions 3769-3805]
ACCCTATCTCGGTCTATTCTTTTGATTTATAAGGGATTTTGCCGATTTCGGCCTATTGGTTAAAAAATGA
GCTGATTTAACAAAAATTTAACGCGAATTAATTCTGTGGAATGTGTGTCAGTTAGGGTGTGGAAAGTCCC
CAGGCTCCCCAGCAGGCAGAAGTATGCAAAGCATGCATCTCAATTAGTCAGCAACCAGGTGTGGAAAGTC
CCCAGGCTCCCCAGCAGGCAGAAGTATGCAAAGCATGCATCTCAATTAGTCAGCAACCATAGTCCCGCCC
CTAACTCCGCCCATCCCGCCCCTAACTCCGCCCAGTTCCGCCCATTCTCCGCCCCATGGCTGACTAATTT
TTTTTATTTATGCAGAGGCCGAGGCCGCCTCTGCCTCTGAGCTATTCCAGAAGTAGTGAGGAGGCTTTTT
TGGAGGCCTAGGCTTTTGCAAAAAGCTCCCGGGAGCTTGTATATCCATTTTCGGATCTGATCAAGAGACA
GGATGAGGATCGTTTCGCATGATTGAACAAGATGGATTGCACGCAGGTTCTCCGGCCGCTTGGGTGGAGA
GGCTATTCGGCTATGACTGGGCACAACAGACAATCGGCTGCTCTGATGCCGCCGTGTTCCGGCTGTCAGC
GCAGGGGCGCCCGGTTCTTTTTGTCAAGACCGACCTGTCCGGTGCCCTGAATGAACTGCAGGACGAGGCA
GCGCGGCTATCGTGGCTGGCCACGACGGGCGTTCCTTGCGCAGCTGTGCTCGACGTTGTCACTGAAGCGG
GAAGGGACTGGCTGCTATTGGGCGAAGTGCCGGGGCAGGATCTCCTGTCATCTCACCTTGCTCCTGCCGA
GAAAGTATCCATCATGGCTGATGCAATGCGGCGGCTGCATACGCTTGATCCGGCTACCTGCCCATTCGAC
CACCAAGCGAAACATCGCATCGAGCGAGCACGTACTCGGATGGAAGCCGGTCTTGTCGATCAGGATGATC
TGGACGAAGAGCATCAGGGGCTCGCGCCAGCCGAACTGTTCGCCAGGCTCAAGGCGCGCATGCCCGACGG
CGAGGATCTCGTCGTGACCCATGGCGATGCCTGCTTGCCGAATATCATGGTGGAAAATGGCCGCTTTTCT
GGATTCATCGACTGTGGCCGGCTGGGTGTGGCGGACCGCTATCAGGACATAGCGTTGGCTACCCGTGATA
TTGCTGAAGAGCTTGGCGGCGAATGGGCTGACCGCTTCCTCGTGCTTTACGGTATCGCCGCTCCCGATTC
GCAGCGCATCGCCTTCTATCGCCTTCTTGACGAGTTCTTCTGAGCGGGACTCTGGGGTTCGAAATGACCG
ACCAAGCGACGCCCAACCTGCCATCACGAGATTTCGATTCCACCGCCGCCTTCTATGAAAGGTTGGGCTT
CGGAATCGTTTTCCGGGACGCCGGCTGGATGATCCTCCAGCGCGGGGATCTCATGCTGGAGTTCTTCGCC
CACCCCAACTTGTTTATTGCAGCTTATAATGGTTACAAATAAAGCAATAGCATCACAAATTTCACAAATA
AAGCATTTTTTTCACTGCATTCTAGTTGTGGTTTGTCCAAACTCATCAATGTATCTTATCATGTCTGTAT
ACCGTCGACCTCTAGCTAGAGCTTGGCGTAATCATGGTCATAGCTGTTTCCTGTGTGAAATTGTTATCCG
CTCACAATTCCACACAACATACGAGCCGGAAGCATAAAGTGTAAAGCCTGGGGTGCCTAATGAGTGAGCT
AACTCACATTAATTGCGTTGCGCTCACTGCCCGCTTTCCAGTCGGGAAACCTGTCGTGCCAGCTGCATTA
ATGAATCGGCCAACGCGCGGGGAGAGGCGGTTTGCGTATTGGGCGCTCTTCCGCTTCCTCGCTCACTGAC
TCGCTGCGCTCGGTCGTTCGGCTGCGGCGAGCGGTATCAGCTCACTCAAAGGCGGTAATACGGTTATCCA
CAGAATCAGGGGATAACGCAGGAAAGAACATGTGAGCAAAAGGCCAGCAAAAGGCCAGGAACCGTAAAAA
GGCCGCGTTGCTGGCGTTTTTCCATAGGCTCCGCCCCCCTGACGAGCATCACAAAAATCGACGCTCAAGT
CAGAGGTGGCGAAACCCGACAGGACTATAAAGATACCAGGCGTTTCCCCCTGGAAGCTCCCTCGTGCGCT
CTCCTGTTCCGACCCTGCCGCTTACCGGATACCTGTCCGCCTTTCTCCCTTCGGGAAGCGTGGCGCTTTC
TCATAGCTCACGCTGTAGGTATCTCAGTTCGGTGTAGGTCGTTCGCTCCAAGCTGGGCTGTGTGCACGAA
CCCCCCGTTCAGCCCGACCGCTGCGCCTTATCCGGTAACTATCGTCTTGAGTCCAACCCGGTAAGACACG
ACTTATCGCCACTGGCAGCAGCCACTGGTAACAGGATTAGCAGAGCGAGGTATGTAGGCGGTGCTACAGA
GTTCTTGAAGTGGTGGCCTAACTACGGCTACACTAGAAGAACAGTATTTGGTATCTGCGCTCTGCTGAAG
CCAGTTACCTTCGGAAAAAGAGTTGGTAGCTCTTGATCCGGCAAACAAACCACCGCTGGTAGCGGTGGTT
TTTTTGTTTGCAAGCAGCAGATTACGCGCAGAAAAAAAGGATCTCAAGAAGATCCTTTGATCTTTTCTAC
GGGGTCTGACGCTCAGTGGAACGAAAACTCACGTTAAGGGATTTTGGTCATGAGATTATCAAAAAGGATC
TTCACCTAGATCCTTTTAAATTAAAAATGAAGTTTTAAATCAATCTAAAGTATATATGAGTAAACTTGGT
CTGACAGTTACCAATGCTTAATCAGTGAGGCACCTATCTCAGCGATCTGTCTATTTCGTTCATCCATAGT
TGCCTGACTCCCCGTCGTGTAGATAACTACGATACGGGAGGGCTTACCATCTGGCCCCAGTGCTGCAATG
ATACCGCGAGACCCACGCTCACCGGCTCCAGATTTATCAGCAATAAACCAGCCAGCCGGAAGGGCCGAGC
GCAGAAGTGGTCCTGCAACTTTATCCGCCTCCATCCAGTCTATTAATTGTTGCCGGGAAGCTAGAGTAAG
TAGTTCGCCAGTTAATAGTTTGCGCAACGTTGTTGCCATTGCTACAGGCATCGTGGTGTCACGCTCGTCG
TTTGGTATGGCTTCATTCAGCTCCGGTTCCCAACGATCAAGGCGAGTTACATGATCCCCCATGTTGTGCA
AAAAAGCGGTTAGCTCCTTCGGTCCTCCGATCGTTGTCAGAAGTAAGTTGGCCGCAGTGTTATCACTCAT
GGTTATGGCAGCACTGCATAATTCTCTTACTGTCATGCCATCCGTAAGATGCTTTTCTGTGACTGGTGAG
TACTCAACCAAGTCATTCTGAGAATAGTGTATGCGGCGACCGAGTTGCTCTTGCCCGGCGTCAATACGGG
ATAATACCGCGCCACATAGCAGAACTTTAAAAGTGCTCATCATTGGAAAACGTTCTTCGGGGCGAAAACT
CTCAAGGATCTTACCGCTGTTGAGATCCAGTTCGATGTAACCCACTCGTGCACCCAACTGATCTTCAGCA
TCTTTTACTTTCACCAGCGTTTCTGGGTGAGCAAAAACAGGAAGGCAAAATGCCGCAAAAAAGGGAATAA
GGGCGACACGGAAATGTTGAATACTCATACTCTTCCTTTTTCAATATTATTGAAGCATTTATCAGGGTTA
TTGTCTCATGAGCGGATACATATTTGAATGTATTTAGAAAAATAAACAAATAGGGGTTCCGCGCACATTT
CCCCGAAAAGTGCCACCTGACGTC
